>Addgene plasmid #211199 | pBiT3.1-N_DCAF13:1-445 | addgene full sequence | sequence record 425784 | Addgene NGS Result
AAGACGCGTTAATTAAGACGTCGGCAGTGAAAAAAATGCTTTATTTGTGAAATTTGTGATGCTATTGCTT
TATTTGTAACCATTATAAGCTGCAATAAACAAGTTAACAACAACAATTGCATTCATTTTATGTTTCAGGT
TCAGGGGGAGGTGTGGGAGGTTTTTTAAAGCAAGTAAAACCTCTACAAATGTGGTATGGCTGATTATGAT
CCGCGGCCGCAATACGTCGACGTTATCAGCTGACTTCGTACGAGAGCCTAGGATTATGGCGCGCCACTAG
TTATTAATAGTAATCAATTACGGGGTCATTAGTTCATAGCCCATATATGGAGTTCCGCGTTACATAACTT
ACGGTAAATGGCCCGCCTGGCTGACCGCCCAACGACCCCCGCCCATTGACGTCAATAATGACGTATGTTC
CCATAGTAACGCCAATAGGGACTTTCCATTGACGTCAATGGGTGGAGTATTTACGGTAAACTGCCCACTT
GGCAGTACATCAAGTGTATCATATGCCAAGTCCGCCCCCTATTGACGTCAATGACGGTAAATGGCCCGCC
TGGCATTATGCCCAGTACATGACCTTACGGGACTTTCCTACTTGGCAGTACATCTACGTATTAGTCATCG
CTATTACCATGGTGATGCGGTTTTGGCAGTACACCAATGGGCGTGGATAGCGGTTTGACTCACGGGGATT
TCCAAGTCTCCACCCCATTGACGTCAATGGGAGTTTGTTTTGGCACCAAAATCAACGGGACTTTCCAAAA
TGTCGTAATAACCCCGCCCCGTTGACGCAAATGGGCGGTAGGCGTGTACGGTGGGAGGTCTATATAAGCA
GAGCTGGTTTAGTGAACCGTCAGATCACTAGAATCTTTATTGCGGTAGTTTATCACAGTTAAATTGCTAA
CGCAGTCAGTGCTTCTGACACAACAGTCTCGAACTTAAGCTGCAGAAGTTGGTCGTGAGGCACTGGGCAG
GTAAGTATCAAGGTTACAAGACAGGTTTAAGGAGACCAATAGAAACTGGGCTTGTCGAGACAGAGAAGAC
TCTTGCGTTTCTGATAGGCACCTATTGGTCTTACTGACATCCACTTTGCCTTTCTCTCCACAGGTGTCCA
CTCCCAGTTCAATTACAGCTCTTAAGGCTAGAGTATTAATACGACTCACTATAGGGGTTAGCGATCGCCA
TGGTGAGCGGCTGGCGGCTGTTCAAGAAGATTAGCGGGAGCTCCGGTGGCTCGAGCGGTATGAAGGTGAA
GATGCTGAGCCGGAATCCGGACAATTATGTCCGCGAAACCAAGTTGGACTTACAGAGAGTTCCAAGAAAC
TACGATCCTGCTTTACATCCTTTTGAGGTCCCACGAGAATATATAAGAGCTTTAAATGCTACCAAACTGG
AACGAGTATTTGCAAAACCATTCCTTGCTTCGCTGGATGGTCACCGTGATGGAGTCAATTGCTTGGCAAA
GCATCCAGAGAAGCTGGCTACTGTCCTTTCTGGGTCGTGTGATGGAGAGGTTAGAATTTGGAATCTAACT
CAGCGGAATTGTATCCGTACAATACAAGCACATGAAGGCTTTGTACGAGGAATATGTACTCGCTTTTGTG
GGACTTCTTTTTTCACTGTTGGTGATGACAAAACTGTGAAGCAGTGGAAAATGGATGGGCCAGGCTATGG
AGACGAGGAAGAGCCATTACATACAATATTAGGAAAGACAGTGTATACTGGGATTGATCATCACTGGAAA
GAAGCTGTTTTTGCCACATGTGGACAGCAAGTAGACATTTGGGATGAACAAAGAACTAATCCTATATGTT
CAATGACCTGGGGATTTGACAGTATAAGTAGTGTTAAATTTAACCCAATTGAGACATTTCTCTTGGGAAG
TTGTGCATCTGACAGGAATATAGTACTGTACGATATGAGGCAAGCTACTCCTTTGAAAAAGGTTATCTTA
GATATGAGAACAAATACAATCTGTTGGAACCCTATGGAAGCTTTCATTTTTACAGCAGCAAATGAAGATT
ATAACTTATATACTTTTGATATGCGTGCACTGGACACTCCTGTAATGGTCCATATGGATCATGTATCTGC
AGTGCTTGATGTGGATTACTCTCCCACTGGGAAGGAGTTTGTGTCTGCTAGTTTCGATAAATCTATTCGA
ATCTTTCCTGTAGACAAAAGTCGAAGCAGGGAGGTATATCATACAAAGAGAATGCAACATGTTATCTGTG
TAAAATGGACTTCTGACAGCAAGTATATTATGTGTGGATCTGATGAAATGAACATTCGCCTGTGGAAAGC
TAATGCTTCTGAAAAATTGGGTGTGCTTACATCACGAGAAAAAGCAGCCAAGGATTATAACCAGAAATTG
AAGGAGAAATTTCAGCATTATCCTCATATAAAACGTATAGCTCGTCATCGACATCTACCAAAATCTATCT
ATAGCCAGATTCAGGAACAGCGCATCATGAAAGAAGCTCGTCGACGAAAGGAAGTGAATCGTATTAAACA
CAGCAAGCCTGGATCTGTGCCACTTGTGTCAGAGAAGAAGAAACACGTAGTGGCAGTTGTAAAATAATCT
AGAGGTCAAGCTTCGGGGGTTTAAACCTGCAGGCATGCAAGCTGATTTGGCTGCTGCCACCGCTGAGCAA
GGCCGCTTCGAGCAGACATGATAAGATACATTGATGAGTTTGGACAAACCACAACTAGAATGCAGTGAAA
AAAATGCTTTATTTGTGAAATTTGTGATGCTATTGCTTTATTTGTAACCATTATAAGCTGCAATAAACAA
GTTAACAACAACAATTGCATTCATTTTATGTTTCAGGTTCAGGGGGAGATGTGGGAGGTTTTTTTAAGCA
AGTAAAACCTCTACAAATGTGGTAAAATCTTAATTAAGACTTCTAATATAACTTCGTATAGCATACATTA
TACGAAGTTATGGTTCCACTGTTGACAATTAATCATCGGCATAGTATATCGGCATAGTATAATACGACAA
GGTGAGGAACTAAACCCAGGAGGCAGATCATGATTGAACAAGATGGATTGCACGCAGGTTCTCCGGCCGC
TTGGGTGGAGAGGCTATTCGGCTATGACTGGGCACAACAGACAATCGGCTGCTCTGATGCCGCCGTGTTC
CGGCTGTCAGCGCAGGGGCGCCCGGTTCTTTTTGTCAAGACCGACCTGTCCGGTGCCCTGAATGAACTGC
AGGACGAGGCAGCGCGGCTATCGTGGCTGGCCACGACGGGCGTTCCTTGCGCAGCTGTGCTCGACGTTGT
CACTGAAGCGGGAAGGGACTGGCTGCTATTGGGCGAAGTGCCGGGGCAGGATCTCCTGTCATCTCACCTT
GCTCCTGCCGAGAAAGTATCCATCATGGCTGATGCAATGCGGCGGCTGCATACGCTTGATCCGGCTACCT
GCCCATTCGACCACCAAGCGAAACATCGCATCGAGCGAGCACGTACTCGGATGGAAGCCGGTCTTGTCGA
TCAGGATGATCTGGACGAAGAGCATCAGGGGCTCGCGCCAGCCGAACTGTTCGCCAGGCTCAAGGCGCGC
ATGCCCGACGGCGAGGATCTCGTCGTGACCCATGGCGATGCCTGCTTGCCGAATATCATGGTGGAAAATG
GCCGCTTTTCTGGATTCATCGACTGTGGCCGGCTGGGTGTGGCGGACCGCTATCAGGACATAGCGTTGGC
TACCCGTGATATTGCTGAAGAGCTTGGCGGCGAATGGGCTGACCGCTTCCTCGTGCTTTACGGTATCGCC
GCTCCCGATTCGCAGCGCATCGCCTTCTATCGCCTTCTTGACGAGTTCTTCTGATTCGAAATGACCGACC
AAGCGACGCCCAACCGGTATCAGCTCACTCAAAGGCGGTAATACGGTTATCCACAGAATCAGGGGATAAC
GCAGGAAAGAACATGTGAGCAAAAGGCCAGCAAAAGGCCAGGAACCGTAAAAAGGCCGCGTTGCTGGCGT
TTTTCCATAGGCTCCGCCCCCCTGACGAGCATCACAAAAATCGACGCTCAAGTCAGAGGTGGCGAAACCC
GACAGGACTATAAAGATACCAGGCGTTTCCCCCTGGAAGCTCCCTCGTGCGCTCTCCTGTTCCGACCCTG
CCGCTTACCGGATACCTGTCCGCCTTTCTCCCTTCGGGAAGCGTGGCGCTTTCTCATAGCTCACGCTGTA
GGTATCTCAGTTCGGTGTAGGTCGTTCGCTCCAAGCTGGGCTGTGTGCACGAACCCCCCGTTCAGCCCGA
CCGCTGCGCCTTATCCGGTAACTATCGTCTTGAGTCCAACCCGGTAAGACACGACTTATCGCCACTGGCA
GCAGCCACTGGTAACAGGATTAGCAGAGCGAGGTATGTAGGCGGTGCTACAGAGTTCTTGAAGTGGTGGC
CTAACTACGGCTACACTAGAAGGACAGTATTTGGTATCTGCGCTCTGCTGAAGCCAGTTACCTTCGGAAA
AAGAGTTGGTAGCTCTTGATCCGGCAAACAAACCACCGCTGGTAGCGGTGGTTTTTTTGTTTGCAAGCAG
CAGATTACGCGCAGAAAAAAAGGATTTCAAGAAGATCCTTTGATCTTTTCTACGGGGTCTGACGCTCAGT
GGAACGAAAACTCACGTTAAGGGATTTTGGTCATGAGATTATCAAAAAGGATCTTCACCTAGATCCTTTT
ATAGTCCGGAATCGTCACACAAAAAACCAACACACAGATGTAATGAAAATAAAGATATTTTATTGCGGCC
ATCGTGATGGCTAGAGTTTAGCCCTCCCACACATAACCAGAGGGCAGCAATTCACGAATCCCAACTGCCG
TCGGCTGTCCATCACTGTCCTTCACTATGGCTTTGATCCCAGGATGCAGATCGAGAAGCACCTGTCGGCA
CCGTCCGCAGGGGCTCAAGATGCCCCTGTTCTCATTTCCGATCGCGACGATACAAGTCAGGTTGCCAGCT
GCCGCAGCAGCAGCAGTGCCCAGCACCACGAGTTCTGCACAAGGTCCCCCAGTAAAATGATATACATTGA
CACCAGTGAAGATGCGGCCGTCGCTAGAGAGAGCTGCGCTGGCGACGCTGTAGTCTTCAGAGATGGGGAT
GCTGTTGATTGTAGCCGTTGCTCTTTCAATGAGGGTGGATTCTTCTTGAGACAAAGGCTTGGCCATGGTG
GCGCTAGTGTCAGAAGAATCGAGCTTTTTGCAAAAGCCTAGGCCTCCAAAAAAGCCTCCTCACTACTTCT
GGAATAGCTCAGAGGCCGAGGCGGCCTCGGCCTCTGCATAAATAAAAAAAATTAGTCAGCCATGGGGCGG
AGAATGGGCGGAACTGGGCGGAGTTAGGGGCGGGATGGGCGGAGTTAGGGGCGGGACTATGGTTGCTGAC
TAATTGAGATGCATGCTTTGCATACTTCTGCCTGCTGGGGAGCCTGGGGACTTTCCACACCTGGTTGCTG
ACTAATTGAGATGCATGCTTTGCATACTTCTGCCTGCTGGGGAGCCTGGGGACTTTCCACACCCTAACTG
ACACACATTCCACAGCTGGTTCTTTCCGCCTCAGAAGGTACCTAACCAAGTTCCTCTTTCAGAGGTTATT
TCAGGCCATGGTGCTGCGC
Features (pLannotate 1.2.2; 17 found; start..end, strand, type, name):
     24..105     -  polyA_signal   SV40 poly(A) signal: SV40 polyadenylation signal
    128..211     -  CDS            large T antigen (fragment): large T antigen from SV40 (simian virus 40)
    276..641     +  enhancer       CMV enhancer: human cytomegalovirus immediate early enhancer
    643..842     +  promoter       CMV promoter: human cytomegalovirus (CMV) immediate early promoter
    981..1113    +  intron         chimeric intron: chimera between introns from human β-globin and immunoglobulin heavy chain genes
   1157..1175    +  promoter       T7 promoter: promoter for bacteriophage T7 RNA polymerase
   1250..2584    +  CDS            DCAF13: DCA13_HUMAN - Also known as WDSOF1. Experimental evidence at protein level: Swiss-Prot protein existence level 1. Possible role in ribosomal RNA processing (By similarity). May function as a substrate receptor for CUL4-DDB1 E3 ubiquitin-protein ligase complex. From Homo sapiens (Human).
   2615..2633    +  misc_feature   MCS (fragment): pUC18/19 multiple cloning site
   2682..2803    -  polyA_signal   SV40 poly(A) signal: SV40 polyadenylation signal
   2826..2894    -  CDS            large T antigen (fragment): large T antigen from SV40 (simian virus 40)
   2918..2951    +  protein_bind   loxP: Cre-mediated recombination occurs in the 8-bp core sequence (GCATACAT). Cre recombinase
   2961..3008    +  promoter       EM7 promoter: synthetic bacterial promoter&nbsp
   3040..3831    +  CDS            neo: KKA2_KLEPN - Also known as kan, nptII. Experimental evidence at protein level: Swiss-Prot protein existence level 1. Resistance to kanamycin, neomycin, paromomycin, ribostamycin, butirosin and gentamicin B. From Klebsiella pneumoniae.
   3992..4580    -  rep_origin     ori: high-copy-number ColE1/pMB1/pBR322/pUC origin of replication
   4706..4754    -  polyA_signal   poly(A) signal: synthetic polyadenylation signal
   4778..5176    -  CDS            BSD: blasticidin S deaminase; Aspergillus terreus BSD; confers resistance to blasticidin
   5207..5564    -  promoter       SV40 promoter: SV40 enhancer and early promoter
