[The description below was written by a language model from this plasmid's Addgene catalogue record and pLannotate feature annotations shown in this document.]
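Description:
pBiT3.1-N_DCAF13:1-445 is a mammalian expression plasmid built on the Promega pBiT3.1-N backbone and encodes full-length human DCAF13 (residues M1–K445, a 1,335 bp insert) with an N-terminal HiBiT tag. HiBiT is the small peptide half of the split NanoLuc luciferase system: it complements the LgBiT fragment to restore luminescence, so the tagged protein can be quantified or tracked in cells or lysates. The tag is joined to DCAF13 through a short glycine/serine linker. Expression is driven by the CMV immediate-early enhancer and promoter, followed by a chimeric β-globin/immunoglobulin intron that improves transcript processing, and is terminated by an SV40 polyadenylation signal. A T7 promoter upstream of the coding region also serves as a sequencing primer site. The coding sequence derives from a Mammalian Gene Collection clone, was inserted by ligation-independent cloning between retained XhoI and XbaI sites, and carries A86S, recorded as an annotated sequence conflict.

The plasmid replicates in E. coli at high copy from a ColE1/pUC-type origin and is selected with kanamycin, through a neo (nptII) gene under the bacterial EM7 promoter. The catalogue lists neomycin/G418 as the mammalian selectable marker. However, the feature table shows no eukaryotic promoter annotated directly upstream of neo, and instead shows a separate SV40 promoter–blasticidin S deaminase–synthetic poly(A) cassette, so the two sources do not obviously agree on the mammalian marker. A single loxP site is annotated before the EM7 promoter, and its purpose is not stated. DCAF13 is a WD40-repeat protein thought to act as a CUL4-DDB1 E3 ligase substrate receptor and possibly in rRNA processing. The plasmid was deposited with a study evaluating the ligandability of WD40-repeat proteins, though the record does not state which assays it was used in.
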