Addgene plasmid #211199: pBiT3.1-N_DCAF13:1-445
Purpose: Mammalian expression of full-length human DCAF13. N-terminal HiBiT tag.
Depositing lab: Cheryl Arrowsmith. Publication: A Target Class Ligandability Evaluation of WD40 Repeat-Containing Proteins. Ackloo S, Li F, Szewczyk M, Seitova A, Loppnau P, Zeng H, Xu J, Ahmad S, Arnautova YA, Baghaie AJ, Beldar S, Bolotokova A, Centrella PA, Chau I, Clark MA, Cuozzo JW, Dehghani-Tafti S, Disch JS, Dong A, Dumas A, Feng JA, Ghiabi P, Gibson E, Gilmer J, Goldman B, Green SR, Guie MA, Guilinger JP, Harms N, Herasymenko O, Houliston S, Hutchinson A, Kearnes S, Keefe AD, Kimani SW, Kramer T, Kutera M, Kwak HA, Lento C, Li Y, Liu J, Loup J, Machado RAC, Mulhern CJ, Perveen S, Righetto GL, Riley P, Shrestha S, Sigel EA, Silva M, Sintchak MD, Slakman BL, Taylor RD, Thompson J, Torng W, Underkoffler C, von Rechenberg M, Walsh RT, Watson I, Wilson DJ, Wolf E, Yadav M, Yazdi AK, Zhang J, Zhang Y, Santhakumar V, Edwards AM, Barsyte-Lovejoy D, Schapira M, Brown PJ, Halabelian L, Arrowsmith CH. J Med Chem. 2025 Jan 23;68(2):1092-1112. doi: 10.1021/acs.jmedchem.4c02010. Epub 2024 Nov 4. PubMed 39495097.
Backbone
  Vector backbone: pBiT3.1-N
  Backbone manufacturer: Promega
  Vector type: Mammalian Expression
  Selectable markers: Neomycin (select with G418)
Growth in bacteria
  Bacterial resistance: Kanamycin, 50 μg/mL
  Growth temperature: 37°C
  Growth strain: DH5alpha
  Copy number: High Copy
Gene/Insert
  Gene/Insert name: DCAF13:M1-K445
  Species: H. sapiens (human)
  Insert size (bp): 1335
  Mutation: A86S annotated sequence conflict
  Entrez Gene: DCAF13 (a.k.a. GM83, HSPC064, Sof1, WDSOF1)
  Promoter: CMV
  Tag / fusion protein: MVSGWRLFKKISGSSGGSSG (N terminal on insert)
  Cloning method: Ligation Independent Cloning
  Sequencing primers: 5′ T7; 3′ TTGCTCAGCGGTGGCAGCAG
Resource information
  A portion of this plasmid was derived from a plasmid made by: Mammalian Gene Collection (BC026067.1)
Terms and licenses: Academic/Nonprofit Terms; Industry Terms: Not Available to Industry
Depositor comments: 5' Cloning Site: Xho1 (not destroyed), 3' Cloning Site: Xba1 (not destroyed).
How to cite: pBiT3.1-N_DCAF13:1-445 was a gift from Cheryl Arrowsmith (Addgene plasmid # 211199 ; http://n2t.net/addgene:211199 ; RRID:Addgene_211199)
